>Addgene plasmid #76288 | PCK1 gRNA (BRDN0001145528) | addgene full sequence | sequence record 185552 | Addgene Assembled Sequence
CCCGGGTGCAAAGATGGATAAAGTTTTAAACAGAGAGGAATCTTTGCAGCTAATGGACCTTCTAGGTCTT
GAAAGGAGTGGGAATTGGCTCCGGTGCCCGTCAGTGGGCAGAGCGCACATCGCCCACAGTCCCCGAGAAG
TTGGGGGGAGGGGTCGGCAATTGATCCGGTGCCTAGAGAAGGTGGCGCGGGGTAAACTGGGAAAGTGATG
TCGTGTACTGGCTCCGCCTTTTTCCCGAGGGTGGGGGAGAACCGTATATAAGTGCAGTAGTCGCCGTGAA
CGTTCTTTTTCGCAACGGGTTTGCCGCCAGAACACAGGTAAGTGCCGTGTGTGGTTCCCGCGGGCCTGGC
CTCTTTACGGGTTATGGCCCTTGCGTGCCTTGAATTACTTCCACCTGGCTGCAGTACGTGATTCTTGATC
CCGAGCTTCGGGTTGGAAGTGGGTGGGAGAGTTCGAGGCCTTGCGCTTAAGGAGCCCCTTCGCCTCGTGC
TTGAGTTGAGGCCTGGCCTGGGCGCTGGGGCCGCCGCGTGCGAATCTGGTGGCACCTTCGCGCCTGTCTC
GCTGCTTTCGATAAGTCTCTAGCCATTTAAAATTTTTGATGACCTGCTGCGACGCTTTTTTTCTGGCAAG
ATAGTCTTGTAAATGCGGGCCAAGATCTGCACACTGGTATTTCGGTTTTTGGGGCCGCGGGCGGCGACGG
GGCCCGTGCGTCCCAGCGCACATGTTCGGCGAGGCGGGGCCTGCGAGCGCGGCCACCGAGAATCGGACGG
GGGTAGTCTCAAGCTGGCCGGCCTGCTCTGGTGCCTGGCCTCGCGCCGCCGTGTATCGCCCCGCCCTGGG
CGGCAAGGCTGGCCCGGTCGGCACCAGTTGCGTGAGCGGAAAGATGGCCGCTTCCCGGCCCTGCTGCAGG
GAGCTCAAAATGGAGGACGCGGCGCTCGGGAGAGCGGGCGGGTGAGTCACCCACACAAAGGAAAAGGGCC
TTTCCGTCCTCAGCCGTCGCTTCATGTGACTCCACGGAGTACCGGGCGCCGTCCAGGCACCTCGATTAGT
TCTCGAGCTTTTGGAGTACGTCGTCTTTAGGTTGGGGGGAGGGGTTTTATGCGATGGAGTTTCCCCACAC
TGAGTGGGTGGAGACTGAAGTTAGGCCAGCTTGGCACTTGATGTAATTCTCCTTGGAATTTGCCCTTTTT
GAGTTTGGATCTTGGTTCATTCTCAAGCCTCAGACAGTGGTTCAAAGTTTTTTTCTTCCATTTCAGGTGT
CGTGACGTACGGCCACCATGACCGAGTACAAGCCCACGGTGCGCCTCGCCACCCGCGACGACGTCCCCAG
GGCCGTACGCACCCTCGCCGCCGCGTTCGCCGACTACCCCGCCACGCGCCACACCGTCGATCCGGACCGC
CACATCGAGCGGGTCACCGAGCTGCAAGAACTCTTCCTCACGCGCGTCGGGCTCGACATCGGCAAGGTGT
GGGTCGCGGACGACGGCGCCGCCGTGGCGGTCTGGACCACGCCGGAGAGCGTCGAAGCGGGGGCGGTGTT
CGCCGAGATCGGCCCGCGCATGGCCGAGTTGAGCGGTTCCCGGCTGGCCGCGCAGCAACAGATGGAAGGC
CTCCTGGCGCCGCACCGGCCCAAGGAGCCCGCGTGGTTCCTGGCCACCGTCGGAGTCTCGCCCGACCACC
AGGGCAAGGGTCTGGGCAGCGCCGTCGTGCTCCCCGGAGTGGAGGCGGCCGAGCGCGCCGGGGTGCCCGC
CTTCCTGGAGACCTCCGCGCCCCGCAACCTCCCCTTCTACGAGCGGCTCGGCTTCACCGTCACCGCCGAC
GTCGAGGTGCCCGAAGGACCGCGCACCTGGTGCATGACCCGCAAGCCCGGTGCCTGAACGCGTTAAGTCG
ACAATCAACCTCTGGATTACAAAATTTGTGAAAGATTGACTGGTATTCTTAACTATGTTGCTCCTTTTAC
GCTATGTGGATACGCTGCTTTAATGCCTTTGTATCATGCTATTGCTTCCCGTATGGCTTTCATTTTCTCC
TCCTTGTATAAATCCTGGTTGCTGTCTCTTTATGAGGAGTTGTGGCCCGTTGTCAGGCAACGTGGCGTGG
TGTGCACTGTGTTTGCTGACGCAACCCCCACTGGTTGGGGCATTGCCACCACCTGTCAGCTCCTTTCCGG
GACTTTCGCTTTCCCCCTCCCTATTGCCACGGCGGAACTCATCGCCGCCTGCCTTGCCCGCTGCTGGACA
GGGGCTCGGCTGTTGGGCACTGACAATTCCGTGGTGTTGTCGGGGAAATCATCGTCCTTTCCTTGGCTGC
TCGCCTGTGTTGCCACCTGGATTCTGCGCGGGACGTCCTTCTGCTACGTCCCTTCGGCCCTCAATCCAGC
GGACCTTCCTTCCCGCGGCCTGCTGCCGGCTCTGCGGCCTCTTCCGCGTCTTCGCCTTCGCCCTCAGACG
AGTCGGATCTCCCTTTGGGCCGCCTCCCCGCGTCGACTTTAAGACCAATGACTTACAAGGCAGCTGTAGA
TCTTAGCCACTTTTTAAAAGAAAAGGGGGGACTGGAAGGGCTAATTCACTCCCAACGAAGACAAGATCTG
CTTTTTGCTTGTACTGGGTCTCTCTGGTTAGACCAGATCTGAGCCTGGGAGCTCTCTGGCTAACTAGGGA
ACCCACTGCTTAAGCCTCAATAAAGCTTGCCTTGAGTGCTTCAAGTAGTGTGTGCCCGTCTGTTGTGTGA
CTCTGGTAACTAGAGATCCCTCAGACCCTTTTAGTCAGTGTGGAAAATCTCTAGCAGTACGTATAGTAGT
TCATGTCATCTTATTATTCAGTATTTATAACTTGCAAAGAAATGAATATCAGAGAGTGAGAGGAACTTGT
TTATTGCAGCTTATAATGGTTACAAATAAAGCAATAGCATCACAAATTTCACAAATAAAGCATTTTTTTC
ACTGCATTCTAGTTGTGGTTTGTCCAAACTCATCAATGTATCTTATCATGTCTGGCTCTAGCTATCCCGC
CCCTAACTCCGCCCATCCCGCCCCTAACTCCGCCCAGTTCCGCCCATTCTCCGCCCCATGGCTGACTAAT
TTTTTTTATTTATGCAGAGGCCGAGGCCGCCTCGGCCTCTGAGCTATTCCAGAAGTAGTGAGGAGGCTTT
TTTGGAGGCCTAGGGACGTACCCAATTCGCCCTATAGTGAGTCGTATTACGCGCGCTCACTGGCCGTCGT
TTTACAACGTCGTGACTGGGAAAACCCTGGCGTTACCCAACTTAATCGCCTTGCAGCACATCCCCCTTTC
GCCAGCTGGCGTAATAGCGAAGAGGCCCGCACCGATCGCCCTTCCCAACAGTTGCGCAGCCTGAATGGCG
AATGGG
[124 nt withheld, positions 3367-3490]
C
[91 nt withheld, positions 3492-3582]
A
[49 nt withheld, positions 3584-3632]
CCTTTGACGTTGGAGTCCACGTTCTTT
[37 nt withheld, positions 3660-3696]
ACCCTATCTCGGTCTATTCTTTTGATTTATAAGGGATTTTGCCGATTTCGGCCTATTGGTTAAAAAATGA
GCTGATTTAACAAAAATTTAACGCGAATTTTAACAAAATATTAACGCTTACAATTTAGGTGGCACTTTTC
GGGGAAATGTGCGCGGAACCCCTATTTGTTTATTTTTCTAAATACATTCAAATATGTATCCGCTCATGAG
ACAATAACCCTGATAAATGCTTCAATAATATTGAAAAAGGAAGAGTATGAGTATTCAACATTTCCGTGTC
GCCCTTATTCCCTTTTTTGCGGCATTTTGCCTTCCTGTTTTTGCTCACCCAGAAACGCTGGTGAAAGTAA
AAGATGCTGAAGATCAGTTGGGTGCACGAGTGGGTTACATCGAACTGGATCTCAACAGCGGTAAGATCCT
TGAGAGTTTTCGCCCCGAAGAACGTTTTCCAATGATGAGCACTTTTAAAGTTCTGCTATGTGGCGCGGTA
TTATCCCGTATTGACGCCGGGCAAGAGCAACTCGGTCGCCGCATACACTATTCTCAGAATGACTTGGTTG
AGTACTCACCAGTCACAGAAAAGCATCTTACGGATGGCATGACAGTAAGAGAATTATGCAGTGCTGCCAT
AACCATGAGTGATAACACTGCGGCCAACTTACTTCTGACAACGATCGGAGGACCGAAGGAGCTAACCGCT
TTTTTGCACAACATGGGGGATCATGTAACTCGCCTTGATCGTTGGGAACCGGAGCTGAATGAAGCCATAC
CAAACGACGAGCGTGACACCACGATGCCTGTAGCAATGGCAACAACGTTGCGCAAACTATTAACTGGCGA
ACTACTTACTCTAGCTTCCCGGCAACAATTAATAGACTGGATGGAGGCGGATAAAGTTGCAGGACCACTT
CTGCGCTCGGCCCTTCCGGCTGGCTGGTTTATTGCTGATAAATCTGGAGCCGGTGAGCGTGGGTCTCGCG
GTATCATTGCAGCACTGGGGCCAGATGGTAAGCCCTCCCGTATCGTAGTTATCTACACGACGGGGAGTCA
GGCAACTATGGATGAACGAAATAGACAGATCGCTGAGATAGGTGCCTCACTGATTAAGCATTGGTAACTG
TCAGACCAAGTTTACTCATATATACTTTAGATTGATTTAAAACTTCATTTTTAATTTAAAAGGATCTAGG
TGAAGATCCTTTTTGATAATCTCATGACCAAAATCCCTTAACGTGAGTTTTCGTTCCACTGAGCGTCAGA
CCCCGTAGAAAAGATCAAAGGATCTTCTTGAGATCCTTTTTTTCTGCGCGTAATCTGCTGCTTGCAAACA
AAAAAACCACCGCTACCAGCGGTGGTTTGTTTGCCGGATCAAGAGCTACCAACTCTTTTTCCGAAGGTAA
CTGGCTTCAGCAGAGCGCAGATACCAAATACTGTTCTTCTAGTGTAGCCGTAGTTAGGCCACCACTTCAA
GAACTCTGTAGCACCGCCTACATACCTCGCTCTGCTAATCCTGTTACCAGTGGCTGCTGCCAGTGGCGAT
AAGTCGTGTCTTACCGGGTTGGACTCAAGACGATAGTTACCGGATAAGGCGCAGCGGTCGGGCTGAACGG
GGGGTTCGTGCACACAGCCCAGCTTGGAGCGAACGACCTACACCGAACTGAGATACCTACAGCGTGAGCT
ATGAGAAAGCGCCACGCTTCCCGAAGGGAGAAAGGCGGACAGGTATCCGGTAAGCGGCAGGGTCGGAACA
GGAGAGCGCACGAGGGAGCTTCCAGGGGGAAACGCCTGGTATCTTTATAGTCCTGTCGGGTTTCGCCACC
TCTGACTTGAGCGTCGATTTTTGTGATGCTCGTCAGGGGGGCGGAGCCTATGGAAAAACGCCAGCAACGC
GGCCTTTTTACGGTTCCTGGCCTTTTGCTGGCCTTTTGCTCACATGTTCTTTCCTGCGTTATCCCCTGAT
TCTGTGGATAACCGTATTACCGCCTTTGAGTGAGCTGATACCGCTCGCCGCAGCCGAACGACCGAGCGCA
GCGAGTCAGTGAGCGAGGAAGCGGAAGAGCGCCCAATACGCAAACCGCCTCTCCCCGCGCGTTGGCCGAT
TCATTAATGCAGCTGGCACGACAGGTTTCCCGACTGGAAAGCGGGCAGTGAGCGCAACGCAATTAATGTG
AGTTAGCTCACTCATTAGGCACCCCAGGCTTTACACTTTATGCTTCCGGCTCGTATGTTGTGTGGAATTG
TGAGCGGATAACAATTTCACACAGGAAACAGCTATGACCATGATTACGCCAAGCGCGCAATTAACCCTCA
CTAAAGGGAACAAAAGCTGGAGCTGCAAGCTTAATGTAGTCTTATGCAATACTCTTGTAGTCTTGCAACA
TGGTAACGATGAGTTAGCAACATGCCTTACAAGGAGAGAAAAAGCACCGTGCATGCCGATTGGTGGAAGT
AAGGTGGTACGATCGTGCCTTATTAGGAAGGCAACAGACGGGTCTGACATGGATTGGACGAACCACTGAA
TTGCCGCATTGCAGAGATATTGTATTTAAGTGCCTAGCTCGATACATAAACGGGTCTCTCTGGTTAGACC
AGATCTGAGCCTGGGAGCTCTCTGGCTAACTAGGGAACCCACTGCTTAAGCCTCAATAAAGCTTGCCTTG
AGTGCTTCAAGTAGTGTGTGCCCGTCTGTTGTGTGACTCTGGTAACTAGAGATCCCTCAGACCCTTTTAG
TCAGTGTGGAAAATCTCTAGCAGTGGCGCCCGAACAGGGACTTGAAAGCGAAAGGGAAACCAGAGGAGCT
CTCTCGACGCAGGACTCGGCTTGCTGAAGCGCGCACGGCAAGAGGCGAGGGGCGGCGACTGGTGAGTACG
CCAAAAATTTTGACTAGCGGAGGCTAGAAGGAGAGAGATGGGTGCGAGAGCGTCAGTATTAAGCGGGGGA
GAATTAGATCGCGATGGGAAAAAATTCGGTTAAGGCCAGGGGGAAAGAAAAAATATAAATTAAAACATAT
AGTATGGGCAAGCAGGGAGCTAGAACGATTCGCAGTTAATCCTGGCCTGTTAGAAACATCAGAAGGCTGT
AGACAAATACTGGGACAGCTACAACCATCCCTTCAGACAGGATCAGAAGAACTTAGATCATTATATAATA
CAGTAGCAACCCTCTATTGTGTGCATCAAAGGATAGAGATAAAAGACACCAAGGAAGCTTTAGACAAGAT
AGAGGAAGAGCAAAACAAAAGTAAGACCACCGCACAGCAAGCGGCCGCTGATCTTCAGACCTGGAGGAGG
AGATATGAGGGACAATTGGAGAAGTGAATTATATAAATATAAAGTAGTAAAAATTGAACCATTAGGAGTA
GCACCCACCAAGGCAAAGAGAAGAGTGGTGCAGAGAGAAAAAAGAGCAGTGGGAATAGGAGCTTTGTTCC
TTGGGTTCTTGGGAGCAGCAGGAAGCACTATGGGCGCAGCGTCAATGACGCTGACGGTACAGGCCAGACA
ATTATTGTCTGGTATAGTGCAGCAGCAGAACAATTTGCTGAGGGCTATTGAGGCGCAACAGCATCTGTTG
CAACTCACAGTCTGGGGCATCAAGCAGCTCCAGGCAAGAATCCTGGCTGTGGAAAGATACCTAAAGGATC
AACAGCTCCTGGGGATTTGGGGTTGCTCTGGAAAACTCATTTGCACCACTGCTGTGCCTTGGAATGCTAG
TTGGAGTAATAAATCTCTGGAACAGATTTGGAATCACACGACCTGGATGGAGTGGGACAGAGAAATTAAC
AATTACACAAGCTTAATACACTCCTTAATTGAAGAATCGCAAAACCAGCAAGAAAAGAATGAACAAGAAT
TATTGGAATTAGATAAATGGGCAAGTTTGTGGAATTGGTTTAACATAACAAATTGGCTGTGGTATATAAA
ATTATTCATAATGATAGTAGGAGGCTTGGTAGGTTTAAGAATAGTTTTTGCTGTACTTTCTATAGTGAAT
AGAGTTAGGCAGGGATATTCACCATTATCGTTTCAGACCCACCTCCCAACCCCGAGGGGACCCAGAGAGG
GCCTATTTCCCATGATTCCTTCATATTTGCATATACGATACAAGGCTGTTAGAGAGATAATTAGAATTAA
TTTGACTGTAAACACAAAGATATTAGTACAAAATACGTGACGTAGAAAGTAATAATTTCTTGGGTAGTTT
GCAGTTTTAAAATTATGTTTTAAAATGGACTATCATATGCTTACCGTAACTTGAAAGTATTTCGATTTCT
TGGCTTTATATATCTTGTGGAAAGGACGAAACACCGTCTGGGTATAACCAACCCTGGTTTTAGAGCTAGA
AATAGCAAGTTAAAATAAGGCTAGTCCGTTATCAACTTGAAAAAGTGGCACCGAGTCGGTGCTTTTTTAA
GCTTGGCGTAACTAGATCTTGAGACAAATGGCAGTATTCATCCACAATTTTAAAAGAAAAGGGGGGATTG
GGGGGTACAGTGCAGGGGAAAGAATAGTAGACATAATAGCAACAGACATACAAACTAAAGAATTACAAAA
ACAAATTACAAAAATTCAAAATTTTCGGGTTTATTACAGGGACAGCAGAGATCCACTTTGGCGCCGGCTC
GAGGGGG
Features (pLannotate 1.2.2; 29 found; start..end, strand, type, name):
     14..80      +  CDS            small t antigen (fragment): SV40 (simian virus 40) small t antigen
    106..317     +  promoter       EF-1α core promoter: core promoter for human elongation factor EF-1α
    318..1256    +  intron         EF-1α intron A: intron upstream of the start codon of human EF-1α
   1278..1877    +  CDS            PuroR (fragment): puromycin N-acetyltransferase; pac from Streptomyces; confers resistance to puromycin
   1893..2481    +  misc_feature   WPRE: woodchuck hepatitis virus posttranscriptional regulatory element
   2532..2551    +  misc_feature   cPPT/CTS (fragment): central polypurine tract and central termination sequence of HIV-1
   2553..2786    +  LTR            3' LTR (ΔU3): self-inactivating 3' long terminal repeat (LTR) from HIV-1
   2864..2985    +  polyA_signal   SV40 poly(A) signal: SV40 polyadenylation signal
   3025..3160    +  rep_origin     SV40 ori: SV40 origin of replication
   3181..3199    -  promoter       T7 promoter: promoter for bacteriophage T7 RNA polymerase
   3207..3362    +  CDS            lacZα (fragment): LacZα fragment of β-galactosidase; lacZ fragment
   3367..3795    +  rep_origin     f1 ori (sequence partly withheld): f1 bacteriophage origin of replication; arrow indicates direction of (+) strand synthesis
   3848..3952    +  promoter       AmpR promoter: bla
   3953..4813    +  CDS            AmpR: β-lactamase; bla; confers resistance to ampicillin, carbenicillin, and related antibiotics
   4984..5572    +  rep_origin     ori: high-copy-number ColE1/pMB1/pBR322/pUC origin of replication
   5755..5847    +  CDS            lacI (fragment): lac repressor; lacI; The lac repressor binds to the lac operator to inhibit transcription in E. coli. This inhibition can be relieved by adding lactose or isopropyl-β-D-thiogalactopyranoside (IPTG).
   5860..5881    +  protein_bind   CAP binding site: CAP binding activates transcription in the presence of cAMP. E. coli catabolite activator protein
   5896..5926    +  promoter       lac promoter: promoter for the E. coli lac operon
   5934..5950    +  protein_bind   lac operator: The lac repressor binds to the lac operator to inhibit transcription in E. coli. This inhibition can be relieved by adding lactose or isopropyl-β-D-thiogalactopyranoside (IPTG). lac repressor encoded by lacI
   5995..6013    +  promoter       T3 promoter: promoter for bacteriophage T3 RNA polymerase
   6041..6267    +  promoter       RSV promoter: Rous sarcoma virus enhancer/promoter
   6268..6448    +  LTR            5' LTR (truncated): truncated 5' long terminal repeat (LTR) from HIV-1
   6495..6620    +  misc_feature   HIV-1 Ψ: packaging signal of human immunodeficiency virus type 1
   6604..6967    +  CDS            HIV-1 gag (fragment): gag protein from human immunodeficiency virus 1; gag
   7113..7346    +  misc_feature   RRE: The Rev response element (RRE) of HIV-1 allows for Rev-dependent mRNA export from the nucleus to the cytoplasm.
   7723..7749    +  CDS            Rev (fragment): human immunodeficiency virus 1 (HIV-1) Rev protein; rev; enhances nuclear export of unspliced and incompletely spliced viral mRNAs
   7753..7993    +  promoter       U6 promoter: RNA polymerase III promoter for human U6 snRNA
   8023..8098    +  misc_RNA       gRNA scaffold: guide RNA scaffold for the Streptococcus pyogenes CRISPR/Cas9 system
   8154..8271    +  misc_feature   cPPT/CTS: central polypurine tract and central termination sequence of HIV-1
