[The description below was written by a language model from this plasmid's Addgene catalogue record and pLannotate feature annotations shown in this document.]
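Description:
PCK1 gRNA (BRDN0001145528) is a third-generation lentiviral CRISPR guide plasmid built on the lentiGuide-Puro backbone. It expresses a single guide RNA directed against human PCK1, which encodes the cytosolic phosphoenolpyruvate carboxykinase; the guide was designed against the NM_002591.3 reference transcript. The plasmid is propagated in E. coli from a high-copy ColE1/pUC-type origin with ampicillin selection through the bla gene. The backbone also carries an f1 origin, an SV40 origin and poly(A) signal, and remnants of a lac/T7/T3 cloning region.

The lentiviral transfer cassette begins with an RSV promoter fused to a truncated HIV-1 5' LTR, which makes genomic RNA production in packaging cells Tat-independent. This is followed by the Ψ packaging signal with a partial gag sequence, the RRE for Rev-dependent nuclear export, and a cPPT/CTS that aids nuclear import of the provirus. Within this frame, a human U6 RNA polymerase III promoter drives the PCK1-specific spacer joined to the Streptococcus pyogenes Cas9 guide scaffold. A separate EF-1α promoter with its intron A drives puromycin N-acetyltransferase, allowing selection of transduced mammalian cells. A WPRE enhances transcript expression, and the ΔU3 3' LTR makes the integrated vector self-inactivating.

The plasmid does not encode Cas9, so it must be paired with a separate Cas9 vector such as lentiCas9-Blast or used in cells that already express Cas9. It belongs to a set of individual guides associated with a human kinome gRNA library, and it is suited to stable knockout of PCK1.
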