Addgene plasmid #76288: PCK1 gRNA (BRDN0001145528)
Purpose: 3rd generation lentiviral gRNA plasmid targeting human PCK1
Depositing lab: John Doench & David Root. Depositing organization: Broad Institute. Publication: Optimized sgRNA design to maximize activity and minimize off-target effects of CRISPR-Cas9. Doench JG, Fusi N, Sullender M, Hegde M, Vaimberg EW, Donovan KF, Smith I, Tothova Z, Wilen C, Orchard R, Virgin HW, Listgarten J, Root DE. Nat Biotechnol. 2016 Jan 18. doi: 10.1038/nbt.3437. PubMed 26780180.
Backbone
  Vector backbone: lentiGuide-Puro
  Backbone manufacturer: Zhang Lab (Addgene plasmid # 52963)
  Vector type: Mammalian Expression, Lentiviral, CRISPR
  Selectable markers: Puromycin
Growth in bacteria
  Bacterial resistance: Ampicillin, 100 μg/mL
  Growth temperature: 37°C
  Growth strain: DH5alpha
  Copy number: High Copy
Gene/Insert
  Gene/Insert name: PCK1 (alt names: PCK1; NM_002591.3)
  gRNA/shRNA sequence: TCTGGGTATAACCAACCCTG
  Species: H. sapiens (human)
  Entrez Gene: PCK1 (a.k.a. PCKDC, PEPCK-C, PEPCK1, PEPCKC)
  Promoter: hU6
  Cloning method: Unknown
  Sequencing primers: 5′ U6-F; 3′ pS2-R
Terms and licenses: Academic/Nonprofit Terms; Industry Terms: Not Available to Industry
Depositor comments: The gRNA was designed to target the following Genbank reference sequence(s): NM_002591.3. Note that this plasmid does NOT contain Cas9. It should be used in conjunction with lentiCas9-Blast (Addgene #52962) or otherwise with cell lines already expressing Cas9. Browse the full kinome gRNA library at http://www.addgene.org/pooled-library/broadgpp-human-kinome/ or visit http://www.broadinstitute.org/rnai/public/ for detailed protocols and information.
How to cite: PCK1 gRNA (BRDN0001145528) was a gift from John Doench & David Root (Addgene plasmid # 76288 ; http://n2t.net/addgene:76288 ; RRID:Addgene_76288)
