>Addgene plasmid #76288 | PCK1 gRNA (BRDN0001145528) | depositor partial sequence | sequence record 143748 | Target Sequence
TCTGGGTATAACCAACCCTG
