>Addgene plasmid #76288 | PCK1 gRNA (BRDN0001145528) | addgene partial sequence | sequence record 185551 | hU6-F
GTAGAAAGTAATAATTTCTTGGGTAGTTTGCAGTTTTAAAATTATGTTTTAAAATGGACTATCATATGCT
TACCGTAACTTGAAAGTATTTCGATTTCTTGGCTTTATATATCTTGTGGAAAGGACGAAACACCGTCTGG
GTATAACCAACCCTGGTTTTAGAGCTAGAAATAGCAAGTTAAAATAAGGCTAGTCCGTTATCAACTTGAA
AAAGTGGCACCGAGTCGGTGCTTTTTTAAGCTTGGCGTAACTAGATCTTGAGACAAATGGCAGTATTCAT
CCACAATTTTAAAAGAAAAGGGGGGATTGGGGGGTACAGTGCAGGGGAAAGAATAGTAGACATAATAGCA
ACAGACATACAAACTAAAGAATTACAAAAACAAATTACAAAAATTCAAAATTTTCGGGTTTATTACAGGG
ACAGCAGAGATCCACTTTGGCGCCGGCTCGAGGGGGCCCGGGTGCAAAGATGGATAAAGTTTTAAACAGA
GAGGAATCTTTGCAGCTAATGGACCTTCTAGGTCTTGAAAGGAGTGGGAATTGGCTCCGGTGCCCGTCAG
TGGGCAGAGC
